>Addgene plasmid #216917 | pST39-Mega'-deltaFG | addgene full sequence | sequence record 445975 | Addgene NGS Result
AACGCCAGCAACGCGGCCTTTTTACGGTTCCTGGCCTTTTGCTGGCCTTTTGCTCACATGTTCTTTCCTG
CGTTATCCCCTGATTCTGTGGATAACCGTATTACCGCCTTTGAGTGAGCTGATACCGCTCGCCGCAGCCG
AACGACCGAGCGCAGCGAGTCAGTGAGCGAGGAAGCGGAAGAGCGCCTGATGCGGTATTTTCTCCTTACG
CATCTGTGCGGTATTTCACACCGCAATGGTGCACTCTCAGTACAATCTGCTCTGATGCCGCATAGTTAAG
CCAGTATACACTCCGCTATCGCTACGTGACTGGGTCATGGCTGCGCCCCGACACCCGCCAACACCCGCTG
ACGCGCCCTGACGGGCTTGTCTGCTCCCGGCATCCGCTTACAGACAAGCTGTGACCGTCTCCGGGAGCTG
CATGTGTCAGAGGTTTTCACCGTCATCACCGAAACGCGCGAGGCAGCTGCGGTAAAGCTCATCAGCGTGG
TCGTGAAGCGATTCACAGATGTCTGCCTGTTCATCCGCGTCCAGCTCGTTGAGTTTCTCCAGAAGCGTTA
ATGTCTGGCTTCTGATAAAGCGGGCCATGTTAAGGGCGGTTTTTTCCTGTTTGGTCACTGATGCCTCCGT
GTAAGGGGGATTTCTGTTCATGGGGTAATGATACCGATGAAACGAGAGAGGATGCTCACGATACGGGTTA
CTGATGATGAACATGCCCGGTTACTGGAACGTTGTGAGGGTAAACAACTGGCGGTATGGATGCGGCGGGA
CCAGAGAAAAATCACTCAGGGTCAATGCCAGCGCTTCGTTAATACAGATGTAGGTGTTGGCACCATGCAT
CGATCCCGCGAAATTAATACGACTCACTATAGGGAGACCACAACGGTTTCCCTCTAGAGATAGCTTAGCG
ATGTGAAAGAAGCTGGAGAAAACTTTCAAGAAAAAGTTTCTTCTTCAGACGATAAAGAGAAGTCAAAAAA
TAAGCGGAAAATAAAAGGCGTAAATCAGATTAAAAAAGCAACGGATATTAAAAGCTCTACTAAGATTAAA
AGTTCTAATGATATTAAATCATCTACAGATTTAAAAACAATGGGATCATAAGCGAAAGGAGAAATGAGAT
ATGTCTATTCAAAAAAGTACTAATAGTTCAAGTTTAGCAGAAGTCATTGACCGTATTTTAGATAAAGGAA
TTGTTATTGATGCTTTTGCAAGAGTTTCTGTTGTAGGAATTGAAATTTTAACGATTGAAGCGCGAGTGGT
TATTGCCAGTGTTGATACATGGTTACGCTATGCAGAAGCAGTAGGGCTTCTTCGTGACGACGTAGAAGAA
AACGGTCTTCCTGAACGTTCAAATTCAAGTGAAGGGCAGCCGCGTTTTAGTATTTAATATGAAGTGGTAT
GGAACCTTCCTTTTTTGAGGGTGGTTCCAGCTTTTAGATCTAACTATTGGAGGCTACTAAAAATGGAAAT
TAAAAAAATTATGCAAGCCGTGAACGACTTTTTCGGTGAACACGTAGCTCCTCCTCATAAAATTACCTCG
GTGGAAGCTACTGAAGATGAAGGTTGGAGAGTTATTGTTGAAGTCATTGAAGAACGAGAATATATGAAAA
AATACGCCAAAGATGAAATGCTCGGAACGTACGAGTGCTTTGTAAATAAAGAAAAAGAAGTCATTTCATT
CAAACGACTCGACGTCAGATATAGAAGCGCCATTGGCATTGAAGCATAAACGATAAGATGGCAGGAGGAA
CGTAAAAATGACCGTCTTAACAGACAAAAGGAAAAAAGGCAGTGGAGCTTTTATACAAGATGACGAGACA
AAAGAGGTTCTTTCAAGAGCGCTGAGCTATTTAAAATCCGGCTATTCCATTCATTTTACAGGTCCTGCCG
GCGGAGGCAAAACCTCTTTAGCGCGAGCGCTTGCTAAAAAGAGAAAGCGTCCTGTAATGCTGATGCACGG
GAATCACGAGCTCAACAACAAAGATTTAATTGGCGATTTTACGGGATACACGAGCAAAAAAGTAATCGAC
CAGTACGTTCGTTCTGTCTATAAAAAAGATGAACAGGTGAGTGAAAACTGGCAGGATGGCCGATTGCTTG
AAGCTGTAAAAAATGGCTATACGCTGATTTACGACGAATTTACTCGTTCTAAGCCTGCGACGAATAATAT
CTTTCTATCGATATTAGAAGAAGGCGTGCTGCCGCTGTATGGAGTAAAAATGACCGATCCTTTTGTGCGC
GTGCATCCCGATTTCCGCGTCATCTTCACAAGCAATCCAGCTGAGTATGCCGGCGTATATGATACGCAAG
ATGCGCTTCTCGACAGGTTAATTACCATGTTTATTGATTATAAAGACATCGACAGAGAGACAGCGATTTT
AACGGAGAAAACGGACGTAGAAGAAGATGAAGCGCGCACAATTGTAACGCTCGTAGCAAACGTGCGAAAC
CGCTCTGGAGACGAAAACAGCAGCGGACTTAGCCTGCGGGCTTCGCTTATGATCGCTACCCTTGCCACGC
AGCAAGACATTCCTATCGATGGAAGTGACGAAGATTTTCAAACGTTATGTATCGATATTTTGCATCATCC
GCTTACCAAATGTTTGGATGAAGAAAATGCAAAAAGCAAAGCCGAAAAAATCATTTTAGAAGAATGTAAG
AATATAGACACTGAAGAAAAGTAAAATGAGGAATCCTAGATGGGAGAATTACTGTATTTATACGGTTTAA
TTCCAACAAAAGAAGCAGCAGCCATAGAGCCGTTTCCATCTTATAAGGGGTTTGACGGAGAACATTCACT
GTACCCAATTGCGTTTGATCAGGTGACGGCTGTAGTTTCTAAGCTGGATGCTGACACCTATTCAGAAAAA
GTGATTCAAGAAAAAATGGAGCAGGATATGAGCTGGCTGCAGGAAAAAGCATTTCATCATCACGAAACGG
TAGCCGCTTTGTACGAAGAATTTACGATCATTCCATTAAAATTTTGCACCATTTATAAAGGTGAAGAAAG
TCTGCAGGCAGCTATTGAGATTAACAAAGAAAAGATAGAGAATTCACTGACGCTGCTTCAAGGAAATGAA
GAGTGGAATGTGAAAATTTACTGTGATGATACAGAGCTTAAAAAAGGAATCAGCGAAACGAATGAAAGCG
TGAAAGCGAAAAAACAAGAAATTAGTCACTTATCACCAGGAAGACAGTTTTTTGAAAAGAAAAAAATAGA
TCAGCTGATTGAAAAAGAATTAGAGCTTCACAAAAACAAAGTGTGTGAAGAGATACATGACAAGCTAAAA
GAATTATCGCTTTATGACTCTGTTAAAAAGAATTGGAGCAAAGACGTAACTGGCGCAGCTGAACAGATGG
CGTGGAACAGCGTGTTTCTTCTCCCGTCTCTGCAGATTACTAAGTTCGTAAACGAAATAGAAGAGCTTCA
GCAAAGGCTTGAAAATAAAGGCTGGAAGTTTGAAGTGACGGGACCATGGCCGCCCTATCATTTCTCGAGC
TTTGCGTAAAGTGAGGAATTAACATTATGTCTCTTAAACAATCCATGGAGAATAAAGATATTGCTCTTAT
TGATATTTTAGATGTCATTTTAGATAAAGGAGTCGCCATTAAAGGAGACTTAATCATTTCCATAGCTGGC
GTCGATTTAGTGTATTTGGATTTGCGGGTGCTTATTTCTTCGGTTGAAACGCTTGTGCAAGCAAAAGAAG
GAAATCACAAACCAATCACTTCTGAACAATTTGATAAACAAAAGGAGGAATTAATGGATGCAACCGGTCA
GCCAAGCAAATGGACGAATCCACTTGGATCCTGATCAAGCTGAACAAGGCTTAGCGCAGCTTGTGATGAC
AGTTATTGAGCTATTGAGGCAAATCGTTGAACGTCATGCCATGAGGCGGGTGGAGGGTGGAACGTTGACG
GACGAACAAATTGAAAACTTAGGAATTGCACTAATGAACTTAGAAGAAAAAATGGACGAGTTGAAAGAGG
TGTTCGGTCTGGATGCAGAAGATTTAAATATTGATCTTGGACCGCTAGGCAGCCTGCTTTAAGCGGTCAG
TAGGAGGAACAGTATGGCAGTCGAACATAATATGCAGTCAAGTACGATTGTAGATGTGCTCGAAAAGATT
TTGGATAAAGGAGTCGTTATAGCGGGGGACATCACCGTAGGAATTGCAGATGTCGAGCTATTAACGATAA
AGATCCGCTTGATTGTGGCTTCGGTTGATAAGGCAAAAGAAATCGGCATGGACTGGTGGGAAAATGATCC
GTATCTCAGTTCAAAAGGAGCCAATAACAAAGCGCTCGAAGAAGAAAATAAAATGCTGCATGAGCGGTTA
AAAACGCTTGAAGAAAAAATAGAAACGAAACGTTAAAAACTGTACGCTACTTAAAAAATGGAGGGATTTA
CAATGGCAACTGAAACAAAATTAGATAACACACAGGCAGAAAACAAGGAAAATAAAAATGCGGAAAACGG
TTCAAAAGAAAAGAACGGTTCAAAAGCAAGCAAAACAACAAGCAGCGGGCCAATCAAACGAGCGGTAGCA
GGAGGCATCATCGGTGCAACGATTGGATATGTATCGACTCCTGAAAATCGAAAAAGTCTCCTTGACCGCA
TTGATACAGACGAATTAAAAAGCAAAGCATCTGATTTAGGAACAAAGGTAAAAGAAAAATCAAAAAGCAG
CGTGGCCAGCCTGAAAACATCTGCGGGAAGCTTGTTTAAAAAAGATAAAGATAAATCAAAAGATGATGAA
GAAAACGTAAATTCTTCTAGTAGCGAAACAGAAGACGATAACGTTCAAGAGTACGACGAGTTAAAAGAAG
AAAATCAAACTCTTCAAGATCGCTTATCACAGCTTGAAGAAAAAATGAACATGCTTGTTGAGCTTAGCCT
CAATAAAAATCAAGACGAAGAAGCGGAAGATACAGATTCCGACGAAGAAGAGAACGATGAGAACGATGAA
AACGATGAAAACGAGCAGGACGATGAAAACGAAGAAGAAACATCTAAGCCACGTAAAAAGGATAAAAAAG
AAGCTGAGGAAGAAGAAAGTGAAAGTGACGAAGACAGCGAGGAAGAAGAGGAAGATTCTCGCTCAAACAA
AAAAAATAAAAAAGTAAAAACAGAAGAAGAAGACGAAGATGAAAGCGAAGAAGAAAAAAAGGAAGCGAAA
CCAAAAAAGTCAACAGCTAAAAAATCAAAAAATACAAAAGCAAAGAAAAACACGGACGAAGAAGATGATG
AAGCAACATCTCTTTCTAGTGAAGACGATACAACAGCCTAAGACGTAAAGGAGGAAAGAAAGACATGAGT
ACAGGCCCTTCTTTTTCAACTAAAGACAATACGCTTGAATACTTTGTGAAAGCTTCTAATAAACACGGCT
TTTCACTTGATATTTCATTAAATGTAAACGGCGCTGTGATTTCCGGTACCATGATTTCAGCAAAAGAATA
CTTTGATTACTTAAGCGAAACGTTTGAAGAAGGCAGTGAAGTGGCTCAGGCGCTAAGCGAACAATTCTCT
TTAGCAAGCGAAGCGAGCGAATCAAACGGAGAAGCAGAAGCCCATTTTATTCATTTGAAAAATACAAAGA
TTTACTGTGGAGACAGTAAATCTACTCCTTCTAAAGGCAAAATCTTTTGGAGAGGGAAAATAGCAGAAGT
AGACGGGTTTTTCTTAGGAAAGATTTCTGATGCAAAATCAACGAGTAAAAAGAGTTCATAAAAAACGGCG
GGGTGATTGCCCCGCCGTTTTTTAGTGATGTGATGAGATGTGCAGCTTCTTTTTTCGATACATGAGCGGA
GTCATCTTCATTTCTTTTCGAAACTGATTAATAAAATAGCTTGTACTATTAAACCCTACTTGATAGGCGA
CTTCCGTCACATTTGCTTCTGCTTGCTGCAGTCCGGATTCGCGAACGCGTCTCGAGAGATCCGGCTGCTA
ACAAAGCCCGAAAGGAAGCTGAGTTGGCTGCTGCCACCGCTGAGCAATAACTAGCATAACCCCTTGGGGC
CTCTAAACGGGTCTTGAGGGGTTTTTTGCTGAAAGGAGGAACTATATCCGACTAGTAGCCCGCCTAATGA
GCGGGCTTTTTTTTAATTCCCCTATTTGTTTATTTTTCTAAATACATTCAAATATGTATCCGCTCATGAG
ACAATAACCCTGATAAATGCTTCAATAATATTGAAAAAGGAAGAGTATGAGTATTCAACATTTCCGTGTC
GCCCTTATTCCCTTTTTTGCGGCATTTTGCCTTCCTGTTTTTGCTCACCCAGAAACGCTCGTGAAAGTAA
AAGACGCAGAGGACCAATTGGGGGCACGAGTGGGATACATAGAACTGGACTTGAATAGCGGTAAAATCCT
TGAGAGTTTTCGCCCTGAAGAGCGTTTTCCAATGATGAGCACTTTCAAAGTTCTGCTATGTGGAGCAGTA
TTATCCCGTGTAGATGCGGGGCAAGAGCAACTCGGACGACGAATACACTATTCGCAGAATGACTTGGTTG
AATACTCCCCAGTGACAGAAAAGCACCTTACGGACGGAATGACGGTAAGAGAATTATGTAGTGCCGCCAT
AACGATGAGTGATAACACTGCGGCGAACTTACTTCTGACAACCATCGGTGGACCGAAGGAATTAACCGCT
TTTTTGCACAATATGGGAGACCATGTAACTCGCCTTGACCGTTGGGAACCAGAACTGAATGAAGCCATAC
CAAACGACGAGCGAGACACCACAATGCCTGCGGCAATGGCAACAACATTACGCAAACTATTAACTGGCGA
ACTACTTACTCTGGCTTCACGGCAACAATTAATAGACTGGCTTGAAGCGGATAAAGTTGCAGGACCACTA
CTGCGTTCGGCACTTCCTGCTGGCTGGTTTATTGCTGATAAATCTGGGGCAGGAGAGCGTGGTTCACGGG
GTATCATTGCCGCACTTGGACCAGATGGTAAGCCTTCCCGTATCGTAGTTATCTACACGACGGGTAGTCA
GGCAACTATGGACGAACGAAATAGACAGATTGCTGAAATAGGGGCTTCACTGATTAAGCATTGGTAAACC
GATACAATTAAAGGCTCCTTTTGGAGCCTTTTTTTTTGGACGGACCGGTAGAAAAGATCAAAGGATCTTC
TTGAGATCCTTTTTTTCTGCGCGTAATCTGCTGCTTGCAAACAAAAAAACCACCGCTACCAGCGGTGGTT
TGTTTGCCGGATCAAGAGCTACCAACTCTTTTTCCGAAGGTAACTGGCTTCAGCAGAGCGCAGATACCAA
ATACTGTCCTTCTAGTGTAGCCGTAGTTAGGCCACCACTTCAAGAACTCTGTAGCACCGCCTACATACCT
CGCTCTGCTAATCCTGTTACCAGTGGCTGCTGCCAGTGGCGATAAGTCGTGTCTTACCGGGTTGGACTCA
AGACGATAGTTACCGGATAAGGCGCAGCGGTCGGGCTGAACGGGGGGTTCGTGCACACAGCCCAGCTTGG
AGCGAACGACCTACACCGAACTGAGATACCTACAGCGTGAGCTATGAGAAAGCGCCACGCTTCCCGAAGG
GAGAAAGGCGGACAGGTATCCGGTAAGCGGCAGGGTCGGAACAGGAGAGCGCACGAGGGAGCTTCCAGGG
GGAAACGCCTGGTATCTTTATAGTCCTGTCGGGTTTCGCCACCTCTGACTTGAGCGTCGATTTTTGTGAT
GCTCGTCAGGGGGGCGGAGCCTATGGAAA
Features (pLannotate 1.2.2; 16 found; start..end, strand, type, name):
     48..181     +  rep_origin     RSF ori (fragment): Plasmids containing the RSF 1030 origin of replication can be propagated in E. coli cells that contain additional plasmids with compatible origins.
    186..325     -  misc_feature   bom: basis of mobility region from pBR322
    427..618     -  CDS            rop: Rop protein, which maintains plasmids at low copy number; rop
    658..768     +  CDS            mbeC (fragment): MBEC_ECOLX - Experimental evidence at protein level: Swiss-Prot protein existence level 1. Required for efficient mobilization of ColE1 plasmid and is thus essential to promote the specific transfer of the plasmid during conjugation. Probably functions by inducing DNA bending, helping the MbeA relaxase to melt the DNA around the nic site and cleave the phosphodiester bond. Binds specifically double-stranded DNA (dsDNA) containing the ColE1 oriT but does not recognize the inverted repeat (IR). From Escherichia coli.
    855..873     +  promoter       T7 promoter: promoter for bacteriophage T7 RNA polymerase
   1121..1384    +  CDS            gvpB: GVPB_BACME - Protein inferred from homology: Swiss-Prot protein existence level 3. Gas vesicles are small, hollow, gas filled protein structures that are found in several microbial planktonic microorganisms. They allow the positioning of the organism at the favorable depth for growth. GvpA type proteins form the essential core of the structure. From Bacillus megaterium.
   2870..2886    +  5'UTR          OsADH 5'-UTR (fragment): translational enhancer from the 5'-UTR of the Oryza sativa alcohol dehydrogenase gene (Sugio et al., 2008)
   3527..3811    +  CDS            gvpS: GVPS_BACME - Protein inferred from homology: Swiss-Prot protein existence level 3. Gas vesicles are small, hollow, gas filled protein structures that are found in several microbial planktonic microorganisms. They allow the positioning of the organism at the favorable depth for growth (By similarity). From Bacillus megaterium.
   4074..4373    +  CDS            gvpJ: GVPJ_BACME - Protein inferred from homology: Swiss-Prot protein existence level 3. Gas vesicles are small, hollow, gas filled protein structures that are found in several microbial planktonic microorganisms. They allow the positioning of the organism at the favorable depth for growth. This protein could be important for the shape determination of the gas vesicle. From Bacillus megaterium.
   5792..5911    -  CDS            ydeC (fragment): YDEC_BACSU - Protein predicted: Swiss-Prot protein existence level 4. From Bacillus subtilis (strain 168).
   5944..5993    +  CDS            SET1 (fragment): solubility-enhancement tag derived from T7 phage gene 10B
   6001..6048    +  terminator     T7 terminator: transcription terminator for bacteriophage T7 RNA polymerase
   6115..6206    +  promoter       AmpR promoter: bla
   6207..7064    +  CDS            bla: BLAT_ECOLX - Experimental evidence at protein level: Swiss-Prot protein existence level 1. TEM-type are the most prevalent beta-lactamases in enterobacteria; they hydrolyze the beta-lactam bond in susceptible beta-lactam antibiotics, thus conferring resistance to penicillins and cephalosporins. TEM-3 and TEM-4 are capable of hydrolyzing cefotaxime and ceftazidime. TEM-5 is capable of hydrolyzing ceftazidime. TEM-6 is capable of hydrolyzing ceftazidime and aztreonam. TEM-8/CAZ-2, TEM- 16/CAZ-7 and TEM-24/CAZ-6 are markedly active against ceftazidime. IRT- 4 shows resistance to beta-lactamase in
   7071..7110    +  terminator     fd terminator: central terminator from bacteriophage fd (Otsuka and Kunisawa, 1982)
   7141..7729    +  rep_origin     ori: high-copy-number ColE1/pMB1/pBR322/pUC origin of replication
