[The description below was written by a language model from this plasmid's Addgene catalogue record and pLannotate feature annotations shown in this document.]
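Description:
pST39-Mega'-deltaFG is a 7.7 kb bacterial expression plasmid built on the pST39 backbone, a T7-driven vector for expressing multi-gene cassettes in E. coli. It carries a ColE1/pMB1-type origin together with the rop gene and the pBR322 bom region, consistent with the catalogue's low-copy designation, and is selected with ampicillin through a TEM beta-lactamase (bla) expressed from its own promoter. The short RSF ori, mbeC, OsADH 5'-UTR, ydeC and SET1 hits in the automated annotation are only fragments. They are most likely partial homology matches to backbone or insert sequence rather than functional parts.

The payload, assembled by Gibson cloning, is a variant of "Mega'", a synthetic gas vesicle gene cluster derived from Priestia (Bacillus) megaterium, in which GvpF and GvpG have been knocked out. The cluster occupies the roughly 5 kb between a T7 promoter and a T7 terminator, so expression depends on a host supplying T7 RNA polymerase. Within this region the annotation recognises gvpB, the GvpA-type structural protein that forms the core of the gas vesicle shell, as well as gvpS and gvpJ. Sizeable stretches between these genes are unannotated and presumably encode the remaining cluster genes, but the record does not list them, nor does it say how the two genes were inactivated.

The associated study systematically analysed protein-protein interactions to understand gas vesicle assembly. This knockout therefore most plausibly serves to test how loss of GvpF and GvpG affects gas vesicle formation, in comparison with the intact Mega' cluster or in complementation experiments.
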