Addgene plasmid #216917: pST39-Mega'-deltaFG
Purpose: Mega' with knockout of GvpF and GvpG
Depositing lab: George Lu. Depositing organization: Rice University. Publication: Elucidating the assembly of gas vesicles by systematic protein-protein interaction analysis. Iburg M, Anderson AP, Wong VT, Anton ED, He A, Lu GJ. EMBO J. 2024 Oct;43(19):4156-4172. doi: 10.1038/s44318-024-00178-2. Epub 2024 Sep 3. PubMed 39227754.
Backbone
  Vector backbone: pST39
  Vector type: Bacterial Expression
Growth in bacteria
  Bacterial resistance: Ampicillin, 100 μg/mL
  Growth temperature: 30°C
  Growth strain: DH5alpha
  Copy number: Low Copy
Gene/Insert
  Gene/Insert name: Mega' with knockout of GvpF and GvpG
  Species: Synthetic; Priestia megaterium
  Cloning method: Gibson Cloning
Terms and licenses: Academic/Nonprofit Terms; Industry Terms: Not Available to Industry
Depositor comments: Please visit https://www.biorxiv.org/content/10.1101/2023.07.23.550228v1 for bioRxiv preprint.
How to cite: pST39-Mega'-deltaFG was a gift from George Lu (Addgene plasmid # 216917 ; http://n2t.net/addgene:216917 ; RRID:Addgene_216917)
